>Addgene plasmid #223851 | pMulti_A_ccdB | addgene full sequence | sequence record 450699 | Addgene NGS Result
TATTTTCTCCTTACGCATCTGTGCGGTATTTCACACCGCAATGGTGCACTCTCAGTACAATCTGCTCTGA
TGCCGCATAGTTAAGCCAGTATACACTCCGCTATCGCTACGTGACTGGGTCATGGCTGCGCCCCGACACC
CGCCAACACCCGCTGACGCGCCCTGACGGGCTTGTCTGCTCCCGGCATCCGCTTACAGACAAGCTGTGAC
CGTCTCCGGGAGCTGCATGTGTCAGAGGTTTTCACCGTCATCACCGAAACGCGCGAGGCAGCTGCGGTAA
AGCTCATCAGCGTGGTCGTGAAGCGATTCACAGATGTCTGCCTGTTCATCCGCGTCCAGCTCGTTGAGTT
TCTCCAGAAGCGTTAATGTCTGGCTTCTGATAAAGCGGGCCATGTTAAGGGCGGTTTTTTCCTGTTTGGT
CACTGATGCCTCCGTGTAAGGGGGATTTCTGTTCATGGGGGTAATGATACCGATGAAACGAGAGAGGATG
CTCACGATACGGGTTACTGATGATGAACATGCCCGGTTACTGGAACGTTGTGAGGGTAAACAACTGGCGG
TATGGATGCGGCGGGACCAGAGAAAAATCACTCAGGGTCAATGCCAGCGCTTCGTTAATACAGATGTAGG
TGTTCCACAGGGTAGCCAGCAGCATCCTGCGATGCAGATCCGGAACATAATGGTGCAGGGCGCTGACTTC
CGCGTTTCCAGACTTTACGAAACACGGAAACCGAAGACCATTCATGTTGTTGCTCAGGTCGCAGACGTTT
TGCAGCAGCAGTCGCTTCACGTTCGCTCGCGTATCGGTGATTCATTCTGCTAACCAGTAAGGCAACCCCG
CCAGCCTAGCCGGGTCCTCAACGACAGGAGCACGATCATGCGCACCCGTGGGGCCGCCATGCCGGCGATA
ATGGCCTGCTTCTCGCCGAAACGTTTGGTGGCGGGACCAGTGACGAAGGCTTGAGCGAGGGCGTGCAAGA
TTCCGAATACCGCAAGCGACAGGCCGATCATCGTCGCGCTCCAGCGAAAGCGGTCCTCGCCGAAAATGAC
CCAGAGCGCTGCCGGCACCTGTCCTACGAGTTGCATGATAAAGAAGACAGTCATAAGTGCGGCGACGATA
GTCATGCCCCGCGCCCACCGGAAGGAGCTGACTGGGTTGAAGGCTCTCAAGGGCATCGGTCGAGATCCCG
GTGCCTAATGAGTGAGCTAACTTACATTAATTGCGTTGCGCTCACTGCCCGCTTTCCAGTCGGGAAACCT
GTCGTGCCAGCTGCATTAATGAATCGGCCAACGCGCGGGGAGAGGCGGTTTGCGTATTGGGCGCCAGGGT
GGTTTTTCTTTTCACCAGTGAGACGGGCAACAGCTGATTGGCGTTGCCACCTCCAGTCTGGCCCTGAGAG
AGTTGCAGCAAGCGGTCCACGCTGGTTTGCCCCAGCAGGCGAAAATCCTGTTTGATGGTGGTTAACGGCG
GGATATAACATGAGCTGTCTTCGGTATCGTCGTATCCCACTACCGAGATATCCGCACCAACGCGCAGCCC
GGACTCGGTAATGGCGCGCATTGCGCCCAGCGCCATCTGATCGTTGGCAACCAGCATCGCAGTGGGAACG
ATGCCCTCATTCAGCATTTGCATGGTTTGTTGAAAACCGGACATGGCACTCCAGTCGCCTTCCCGTTCCG
CTATCGGCTGAATTTGATTGCGAGTGAGATATTTATGCCAGCCAGCCAGACGCAGACGCGCCGAGACAGA
ACTTAATGGGCCCGCTAACAGCGCGATTTGCTGGTGACCCAATGCGACCAGATGCTCCACGCCCAGTCGC
GTACCGTCTTCATGGGAGAAAATAATACTGTTGATGGGTGTCTGGTCAGAGACATCAAGAAATAACGCCG
GAACATTAGTGCAGGCAGCTTCCACAGCAATGGCATCCTGGTCATCCAGCGGATAGTTAATGATCAGCCC
ACTGACGCGTTGCGCGAGAAGATTGTGCACCGCCGCTTTACAGGCTTCGACGCCGCTTCGTTCTACCATC
GACACCACCACGCTGGCACCCAGTTGATCGGCGCGAGATTTAATCGCCGCGACAATTTGCGACGGCGCGT
GCAGGGCCAGACTGGAGGTGGCAACGCCAATCAGCAACGACTGTTTGCCCGCCAGTTGTTGTGCCACGCG
GTTGGGAATGTAATTCAGCTCCGCCATCGCCGCTTCCACTTTTTCCCGCGTTTTCGCAGAAACGTGGCTG
GCCTGGTTCACCACGCGGGAAACGGTCTGATAAGAGACACCGGCATACTCTGCGACATCGTATAACGTTA
CTGGTTTCACATTCACCACCCTGAATTGACTCTCTTCCGGGCGCTATCATACCATACCGCGAAAGGTTTT
GCGCCATTCGATGGTGTCCGGGATCTCGACGCTCTCCCTTATGCGACTCCTGCATTAGGAAGCAGCCCAG
TAGTAGGTTGAGGCCGTTGAGCACCGCCGCCGCAAGGAATGGTGCATGCAAGGAGATGGCGCCCAACAGT
CCCCCGGCCACGGGGCCTGCCACCATACCCACGCCGAAACAAGCGCTCATGAGCCCGAAGCTCTTCCCGA
TCTTAACGCTCTATGGTCTAAAGATTTAAATGGAATTCCTGCAGCCCAAACTGCAGTTGACAACATAAAA
ACTTTGTGTTATACTTGTAACGTAAGGAGGTAATGATTCAGTTTAAGGTTTACACCTATAAAAGAGAGAG
CCGTTATCGTCTGTTTGTGGATGTATAGAGTGATATTATTGACACGCCCGGGCGACGGATGGTGATCCCC
CTGGCCAGTGCACGTCTGCTGTCAGATAAAGTCTCCCGTGAACTTTACCCGGTGGTGCATATCGGGGATG
AAAGCTGGCGCATGATGACCACCGATATGGCCAGTGTGCCGGTCTCCGTTATCGGGGAAGAAGTGGCTGA
TCTCAGCCACCGCGAAAATGACATCAAAAACGCCATTAACCTGATGTTCTGGGGAATATAACGTCTCACC
ATTTAAATCTATATCTCAATCGGGGTTTGGGACCGGAAGAGCGGCGCATTAAC
[99 nt withheld, positions 3064-3162]
C
[91 nt withheld, positions 3164-3254]
A
[49 nt withheld, positions 3256-3304]
CCTTTGACGTTGGAGTCCACGTTCTTT
[37 nt withheld, positions 3332-3368]
ACCCTATCTCGGTCTATTCTTTTGATTTATAAGGGATTTTGCCGATTTCGGCCTATTGGTTAAAAAATGA
GCTGATTTAACAAAAATTTAACGCGAATTTTAACAAAATATTAACGCTTACAATTTAGGTGGCACTTTTC
GGGGAAATGTGCGCGGAACCCCTATTTGTTTATTTTTCTAAATACATTCAAATATGTATCCGCTCATGAG
ACAATAACCCTGATAAATGCTTCAATAATATTGAAAAAGGAAGAGTATGAGTATTCAACATTTCCGTGTC
GCCCTTATTCCCTTTTTTGCGGCATTTTGCCTTCCTGTTTTTGCTCACCCAGAAACGCTGGTGAAAGTAA
AAGATGCTGAAGATCAGTTGGGTGCACGGGTGGGTTACATCGAACTGGATCTCAACAGCGGTAAGATCCT
TGAGAGTTTTCGCCCCGAAGAACGTTTTCCAATGATGAGCACTTTTAAAGTTCTGCTATGTGGCGCGGTA
TTATCCCGTATTGACGCCGGGCAAGAGCAACTCGGTCGCCGCATACACTATTCTCAGAATGACTTGGTTG
AGTACTCACCAGTCACAGAAAAGCATCTTACGGATGGCATGACAGTAAGAGAATTATGCAGTGCTGCCAT
AACCATGAGTGATAACACTGCGGCCAACTTACTTCTGACAACGATCGGAGGACCGAAGGAGCTAACCGCT
TTTTTGCACAACATGGGGGATCATGTAACTCGCCTTGATCGTTGGGAACCGGAGCTGAATGAAGCCATAC
CAAACGACGAGCGTGACACCACGATGCCTGCAGCAATGGCAACAACGTTGCGCAAACTATTAACTGGCGA
ACTACTTACTCTAGCTTCCCGGCAACAATTAATAGACTGGATGGAGGCGGATAAAGTTGCAGGACCACTT
CTGCGCTCGGCCCTTCCGGCTGGCTGGTTTATTGCTGATAAATCTGGAGCCGGTGAGCGTGGGTCCCGCG
GTATCATTGCAGCACTGGGGCCAGATGGTAAGCCCTCCCGTATCGTAGTTATCTACACGACGGGGAGTCA
GGCAACTATGGATGAACGAAATAGACAGATCGCTGAGATAGGTGCCTCACTGATTAAGCATTGGTAACTG
TCAGACCAAGTTTACTCATATATACTTTAGATTGATTTAAAACTTCATTTTTAATTTAAAAGGATCTAGG
TGAAGATCCTTTTTGATAATCTCATGACCAAAATCCCTTAACGTGAGTTTTCGTTCCACTGAGCGTCAGA
CCCCGTAGAAAAGATCAAAGGATCTTCTTGAGATCCTTTTTTTCTGCGCGTAATCTGCTGCTTGCAAACA
AAAAAACCACCGCTACCAGCGGTGGTTTGTTTGCCGGATCAAGAGCTACCAACTCTTTTTCCGAAGGTAA
CTGGCTTCAGCAGAGCGCAGATACCAAATACTGTCCTTCTAGTGTAGCCGTAGTTAGGCCACCACTTCAA
GAACTCTGTAGCACCGCCTACATACCTCGCTCTGCTAATCCTGTTACCAGTGGCTGCTGCCAGTGGCGAT
AAGTCGTGTCTTACCGGGTTGGACTCAAGACGATAGTTACCGGATAAGGCGCAGCGGTCGGGCTGAACGG
GGGGTTCGTGCACACAGCCCAGCTTGGAGCGAACGACCTACACCGAACTGAGATACCTACAGCGTGAGCT
ATGAGAAAGCGCCACGCTTCCCGAAGGGAGAAAGGCGGACAGGTATCCGGTAAGCGGCAGGGTCGGAACA
GGAGAGCGCACGAGGGAGCTTCCAGGGGGAAACGCCTGGTATCTTTATAGTCCTGTCGGGTTTCGCCACC
TCTGACTTGAGCGTCGATTTTTGTGATGCTCGTCAGGGGGGCGGAGCCTATGGAAAAACGCCAGCAACGC
GGCCTTTTTACGGTTCCTGGCCTTTTGCTGGCCTTTTGCTCACATGTTCTTTCCTGCGTTATCCCCTGAT
TCTGTGGATAACCGTATTACCGCCTTTGAGTGAGCTGATACCGCTCGCCGCAGCCGAACGACCGAGCGCA
GCGAGTCAGTGAGAGAGGAAGCGGATGAGCGCCTGATGCGG
Features (pLannotate 1.2.2; 13 found; start..end, strand, type, name):
    232..423     -  CDS            rop: Rop protein, which maintains plasmids at low copy number; rop
    440..820     +  CDS            YPB1_ECOLX: Protein predicted: Swiss-Prot protein existence level 4. From Escherichia coli.
    892..1183    -  CDS            TcR (fragment): tetracycline efflux protein; tet; confers resistance to tetracycline
   1198..1219    -  protein_bind   CAP binding site: CAP binding activates transcription in the presence of cAMP. E. coli catabolite activator protein
   1232..2320    -  CDS            lacI: lac repressor; lacI; The lac repressor binds to the lac operator to inhibit transcription in E. coli. This inhibition can be relieved by adding lactose or isopropyl-β-D-thiogalactopyranoside (IPTG).
   2321..2398    -  promoter       lacI promoter: lacI
   2406..2580    -  CDS            TcR (fragment): tetracycline efflux protein; tet; confers resistance to tetracycline
   2699..3001    +  CDS            ccdB: CcdB, a bacterial toxin that poisons DNA gyrase; ccdB; Plasmids containing the ccdB gene cannot be propagated in standard E. coli strains.
   3050..3494    +  rep_origin     f1 ori (sequence partly withheld): f1 bacteriophage origin of replication; arrow indicates direction of (+) strand synthesis
   3520..3624    +  promoter       AmpR promoter: bla
   3625..4485    +  CDS            AmpR: β-lactamase; bla; confers resistance to ampicillin, carbenicillin, and related antibiotics
   4656..5244    +  rep_origin     ori: high-copy-number ColE1/pMB1/pBR322/pUC origin of replication
   5430..130     -  misc_feature   bom (across the origin): basis of mobility region from pBR322
