[The description below was written by a language model from this plasmid's Addgene catalogue record and pLannotate feature annotations shown in this document.]
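Description:
pMulti_A_ccdB is an empty, pET-derived bacterial expression backbone of about 5.4 kb that serves as a Golden Gate acceptor in the 4G-cloning system, a scheme for rapidly assembling genes to express multisubunit protein complexes. The record describes it as a "GEC-acceptor" for expression in E. coli, meaning that it receives pre-built expression units in the final assembly step rather than carrying a gene of its own. No insert is listed.

The plasmid replicates from a ColE1/pBR322-type origin. It also carries the rop gene and the pBR322 bom region, consistent with its catalogued low copy number, and is selected with ampicillin through the bla gene and its native promoter. An f1 origin is present as well, a standard element that allows single-stranded DNA production. A lacI gene with its own promoter supplies lac repressor, as is usual for IPTG-regulated pET vectors. Short tetracycline-resistance fragments flanking lacI appear to be non-functional pBR322 remnants.

The feature table annotates no T7 promoter, lac operator, ribosome-binding site or terminator, so the record does not show whether expression signals sit in the backbone or arrive with the incoming cassettes. The Type IIS restriction sites used for assembly are likewise not annotated.

The cloning position is occupied by ccdB, which encodes a toxin that poisons DNA gyrase. It acts as a counter-selection marker: correct assembly replaces ccdB, so in standard E. coli strains only recombinant plasmids yield colonies, while uncut or religated vector kills the host. The empty vector must therefore be maintained in a ccdB-tolerant strain.
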