Addgene plasmid #223851: pMulti_A_ccdB
Purpose: (Empty Backbone) GEC-acceptor for 4G-cloning, designed for expression in E. coli (Ampicillin resistance)
Depositing lab: Stephan Gruber. Depositing organization: Universite de Lausanne (UNIL). Publication: 4G cloning: rapid gene assembly for expression of multisubunit protein complexes in diverse hosts. Taschner M, Dickinson JB, Roisne-Hamelin F, Gruber S. Life Sci Alliance. 2024 Dec 2;8(1):e202402899. doi: 10.26508/lsa.202402899. Print 2025 Jan. PubMed 39622624.
Backbone
  Vector backbone: pET
  Vector type: Bacterial Expression ; Golden-Gate Acceptor
Growth in bacteria
  Bacterial resistance: Ampicillin, 100 μg/mL
  Growth temperature: 37°C
  Growth strain: ccdB Survival
  Copy number: Low Copy
Gene/Insert
  Gene/Insert name: None
Terms and licenses: Academic/Nonprofit Terms; Industry Terms: Not Available to Industry
Depositor comments: Contains ccdB. Please visit https://doi.org/10.1101/2024.06.17.599261 for bioRxiv preprint.
How to cite: pMulti_A_ccdB was a gift from Stephan Gruber (Addgene plasmid # 223851 ; http://n2t.net/addgene:223851 ; RRID:Addgene_223851)
